Addgene plasmid #203502: pAG426GAL-HCoV-NL63_PLP2
Purpose: Expresses HCoV-NL63 PLP2 from a GAL promoter with a URA3 marker
Depositing lab: Alejandro Chavez. Depositing organization: University of California, San Diego (UCSD). Publication: A multiplex method for rapidly identifying viral protease inhibitors. Hong SJ, Resnick SJ, Iketani S, Cha JW, Albert BA, Fazekas CT, Chang CW, Liu H, Dagan S, Abagyan MR, Fajtova P, Culbertson B, Brace B, Reddem ER, Forouhar F, Glickman JF, Balkovec JM, Stockwell BR, Shapiro L, O'Donoghue AJ, Sabo Y, Freundlich JS, Ho DD, Chavez A. Mol Syst Biol. 2025 Feb;21(2):158-172. doi: 10.1038/s44320-024-00082-1. Epub 2025 Jan 6. PubMed 39762652.
Backbone
  Vector backbone: pAG426GAL-ccdB
  Vector type: Yeast Expression
  Selectable markers: URA3
Growth in bacteria
  Bacterial resistance: Ampicillin, 100 μg/mL
  Growth temperature: 37°C
  Growth strain: DH5alpha
  Copy number: Unknown
Gene/Insert
  Gene/Insert name: HCoV-NL63 PLP2
  Entrez Gene: ORF1ab (a.k.a. HCNV63gp1)
  Promoter: GAL1
  Cloning method: Gateway Cloning
  Sequencing primers: 5′ TCAAATGTAATAAAAGTATCAACAAAA
Terms and licenses: Academic/Nonprofit Terms; Industry Terms: Not Available to Industry
How to cite: pAG426GAL-HCoV-NL63_PLP2 was a gift from Alejandro Chavez (Addgene plasmid # 203502 ; http://n2t.net/addgene:203502 ; RRID:Addgene_203502)
