[The description below was written by a language model from this plasmid's Addgene catalogue record and pLannotate feature annotations shown in this document.]
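Description:
pAG426GAL-HCoV-NL63_PLP2 is a yeast expression plasmid of about 7.4 kb, made by Gateway recombination into the pAG426GAL-ccdB destination vector. It is an E. coli/S. cerevisiae shuttle vector. A high-copy ColE1/pUC-type origin and the AmpR β-lactamase gene support propagation and ampicillin selection in bacteria. The 2μ origin provides episomal, multicopy maintenance in yeast, where the URA3 gene under its own promoter complements uracil auxotrophy and can be counterselected with 5-FOA. The backbone also carries pBluescript-derived remnants: an f1 origin, the lac promoter/operator with a lacZα fragment, T3 and T7 phage promoters, and short fragments annotated as lacI, rop and bom. These play no evident role in yeast expression.

The payload is an open reading frame of roughly 880 bp encoding PLP2, the second papain-like protease domain of human coronavirus NL63. The annotation software matches it to a fragment of the NL63 replicase polyprotein 1a (ORF1ab gene). The Nsp9 note attached to that hit is generic text for the polyprotein entry rather than a description of this segment. The insert is flanked by attB1 and attB2 sites, which replaced the ccdB cassette during the LR reaction, and lies between the GAL1 promoter and the CYC1 terminator. Transcription is therefore Gal4-regulated and inducible with galactose. No epitope tag or reporter fusion is annotated. According to the record, the plasmid expresses the NL63 protease in yeast and comes from work on a multiplexed method for rapidly identifying viral protease inhibitors.
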