Features (pLannotate 1.2.2; 24 found; start..end, strand, type, name):
      1..589     +  rep_origin     ori: high-copy-number ColE1/pMB1/pBR322/pUC origin of replication
    772..864     +  CDS            lacI (fragment): lac repressor; lacI; The lac repressor binds to the lac operator to inhibit transcription in E. coli. This inhibition can be relieved by adding lactose or isopropyl-β-D-thiogalactopyranoside (IPTG).
    877..898     +  protein_bind   CAP binding site: CAP binding activates transcription in the presence of cAMP. E. coli catabolite activator protein
    913..943     +  promoter       lac promoter: promoter for the E. coli lac operon
    951..967     +  protein_bind   lac operator: The lac repressor binds to the lac operator to inhibit transcription in E. coli. This inhibition can be relieved by adding lactose or isopropyl-β-D-thiogalactopyranoside (IPTG). lac repressor encoded by lacI
   1012..1030    +  promoter       T3 promoter: promoter for bacteriophage T3 RNA polymerase
   1054..1495    +  promoter       GAL1 promoter: S. cerevisiae GAL1; inducible promoter, regulated by Gal4
   1510..1530    +  misc_feature   MCS (fragment): pBluescript multiple cloning site
   1534..1558    +  protein_bind   attB1: mutant version of attB; recombination site for the Gateway® BP reaction BP Clonase™
   1567..2448    +  CDS            R1A_CVHNL (fragment): Experimental evidence at protein level: Swiss-Prot protein existence level 1. Nsp9 is a ssRNA-binding protein. From Human coronavirus NL63 (HCoV-NL63).
   2453..2477    -  protein_bind   attB2: mutant version of attB; recombination site for the Gateway® BP reaction BP Clonase™
   2481..2528    +  misc_feature   MCS (fragment): pBluescript multiple cloning site
   2529..2776    +  terminator     CYC1 terminator: S. cerevisiae CYC1; transcription terminator for CYC1
   2795..2813    -  promoter       T7 promoter: promoter for bacteriophage T7 RNA polymerase
   2821..2976    +  CDS            lacZα (fragment): LacZα fragment of β-galactosidase; lacZ fragment
   2980..3408    +  rep_origin     f1 ori (sequence partly withheld): f1 bacteriophage origin of replication; arrow indicates direction of (+) strand synthesis
   3436..3487    -  misc_feature   bom (fragment): basis of mobility region from pBR322
   3566..4369    -  CDS            URA3: orotidine-5'-phosphate decarboxylase, required for uracil biosynthesis; S. cerevisiae URA3; yeast auxotrophic marker, counterselectable with 5-fluoroorotic acid (5-FOA)
   4370..4585    -  promoter       URA3 promoter: S. cerevisiae URA3
   4593..4642    -  misc_feature   bom (fragment): basis of mobility region from pBR322
   4744..4779    -  CDS            rop (fragment): Rop protein, which maintains plasmids at low copy number; rop
   4847..6189    +  rep_origin     2μ ori: yeast 2μ plasmid origin of replication
   6216..6320    +  promoter       AmpR promoter: bla
   6321..7181    +  CDS            AmpR: β-lactamase; bla; confers resistance to ampicillin, carbenicillin, and related antibiotics
>Addgene plasmid #203502 | pAG426GAL-HCoV-NL63_PLP2 | addgene full sequence | sequence record 402648 | Addgene NGS Result
TTGAGATCCTTTTTTTCTGCGCGTAATCTGCTGCTTGCAAACAAAAAAACCACCGCTACCAGCGGTGGTT
TGTTTGCCGGATCAAGAGCTACCAACTCTTTTTCCGAAGGTAACTGGCTTCAGCAGAGCGCAGATACCAA
ATACTGTTCTTCTAGTGTAGCCGTAGTTAGGCCACCACTTCAAGAACTCTGTAGCACCGCCTACATACCT
CGCTCTGCTAATCCTGTTACCAGTGGCTGCTGCCAGTGGCGATAAGTCGTGTCTTACCGGGTTGGACTCA
AGACGATAGTTACCGGATAAGGCGCAGCGGTCGGGCTGAACGGGGGGTTCGTGCACACAGCCCAGCTTGG
AGCGAACGACCTACACCGAACTGAGATACCTACAGCGTGAGCTATGAGAAAGCGCCACGCTTCCCGAAGG
GAGAAAGGCGGACAGGTATCCGGTAAGCGGCAGGGTCGGAACAGGAGAGCGCACGAGGGAGCTTCCAGGG
GGAAACGCCTGGTATCTTTATAGTCCTGTCGGGTTTCGCCACCTCTGACTTGAGCGTCGATTTTTGTGAT
GCTCGTCAGGGGGGCGGAGCCTATGGAAAAACGCCAGCAACGCGGCCTTTTTACGGTTCCTGGCCTTTTG
CTGGCCTTTTGCTCACATGTTCTTTCCTGCGTTATCCCCTGATTCTGTGGATAACCGTATTACCGCCTTT
GAGTGAGCTGATACCGCTCGCCGCAGCCGAACGACCGAGCGCAGCGAGTCAGTGAGCGAGGAAGCGGAAG
AGCGCCCAATACGCAAACCGCCTCTCCCCGCGCGTTGGCCGATTCATTAATGCAGCTGGCACGACAGGTT
TCCCGACTGGAAAGCGGGCAGTGAGCGCAACGCAATTAATGTGAGTTAGCTCACTCATTAGGCACCCCAG
GCTTTACACTTTATGCTTCCGGCTCGTATGTTGTGTGGAATTGTGAGCGGATAACAATTTCACACAGGAA
ACAGCTATGACCATGATTACGCCAAGCGCGCAATTAACCCTCACTAAAGGGAACAAAAGCTGGAGCTCTA
GTACGGATTAGAAGCCGCCGAGCGGGTGACAGCCCTCCGAAGGAAGACTCTCCTCCGTGCGTCCTCGTCT
TCACCGGTCGCGTTCCTGAAACGCAGATGTGCCTCGCGCCGCACTGCTCCGAACAATAAAGATTCTACAA
TACTAGCTTTTATGGTTATGAAGAGGAAAAATTGGCAGTAACCTGGCCCCACAAACCTTCAAATGAACGA
ATCAAATTAACAACCATAGGATGATAATGCGATTAGTTTTTTAGCCTTATTTCTGGGGTAATTAATCAGC
GAAGCGATGATTTTTGATCTATTAACAGATATATAAATGCAAAAACTGCATAACCACTTTAACTAATACT
TTCAACATTTTCGGTTTGTATTACTTCTTATTCAAATGTAATAAAAGTATCAACAAAAAATTGTTAATAT
ACCTCTATACTTTAACGTCAAGGAGAAAAAACCCCGGATTCTAGAACTAGTGGATCCCCCATCACAAGTT
TGTACAAAAAAGCAGGCTACAAAATGCTCAAGATCACTGAGGACGGAATCAATGTAAAGGATGTAGTCGT
GGAATCAAGCAAGAGTCTGGGGAAACAACTCGGCGTTGTAAGCGATGGGGTGGACAGTTTCGAGGGGGTT
CTGCCTATCAACACGGACACAGTTCTTAGCGTGGCCCCGGAGGTCGACTGGGTAGCTTTCTACGGCTTCG
AAAAAGCGGCCCTGTTCGCGTCTTTGGACGTAAAACCATATGGGTATCCAAACGATTTCGTTGGGGGCTT
TCGGGTTCTCGGTACCACCGACAACAACTGTTGGGTCAACGCCACATGCATCATTTTGCAATATCTCAAA
CCTACATTCAAAAGCAAGGGTCTTAATGTACTTTGGAATAAATTTGTCACTGGTGATGTTGGTCCGTTCG
TTTCTTTCATTTACTTTATCACCATGAGCAGTAAGGGGCAGAAGGGCGATGCCGAGGAAGCACTGTCTAA
ACTCTCCGAGTACCTGATTTCAGATTCCATCGTCACACTGGAACAATATAGTACTTGCGACATTTGTAAG
AGCACAGTTGTTGAAGTTAAGTCTGCTATCGTCTGCGCGTCAGTGCTGAAAGATGGCTGTGACGTTGGTT
TCTGTCCTCACCGACACAAGCTGAGGTCAAGAGTGAAATTTGTAAACGGCAGAGTTGTAATTACTAATGT
AGGAGAACCAATTATATCTCAGCCGTCTAAACTCTTGAACGGGATTGCTTACACGACCTTCTCAGGATCC
TTTGATAATGGTCATTATGTTGTCTACGACGCTGCAAACAACGCAGTGTATGATGGAGCAAGACTGTTCA
GTTCTGATCTGTCAACATTGGCAGTCACGGCTATCGTAGTCGTTGGAGGTTGTGTGACCTCAAATGTGTA
AAACCCAGCTTTCTTGTACAAAGTGGTGATGGGCTGCAGGAATTCGATATCAAGCTTATCGATACCGTCG
ACCTCGAGTCATGTAATTAGTTATGTCACGCTTACATTCACGCCCTCCCCCCACATCCGCTCTAACCGAA
AAGGAAGGAGTTAGACAACCTGAAGTCTAGGTCCCTATTTATTTTTTTATAGTTATGTTAGTATTAAGAA
CGTTATTTATATTTCAAATTTTTCTTTTTTTTCTGTACAGACGCGTGTACGCATGTAACATTATACTGAA
AACCTTGCTTGAGAAGGTTTTGGGACGCTCGAAGGCTTTAATTTGCGGCCGGTACCCAATTCGCCCTATA
GTGAGTCGTATTACGCGCGCTCACTGGCCGTCGTTTTACAACGTCGTGACTGGGAAAACCCTGGCGTTAC
CCAACTTAATCGCCTTGCAGCACATCCCCCTTTCGCCAGCTGGCGTAATAGCGAAGAGGCCCGCACCGAT
CGCCCTTCCCAACAGTTGCGCAGCCTGAATGGCGAATGG
[124 nt withheld, positions 2980-3103]
C
[91 nt withheld, positions 3105-3195]
A
[49 nt withheld, positions 3197-3245]
CCTTTGACGTTGGAGTCCACGTTCTTT
[37 nt withheld, positions 3273-3309]
ACCCTATCTCGGTCTATTCTTTTGATTTATAAGGGATTTTGCCGATTTCGGCCTATTGGTTAAAAAATGA
GCTGATTTAACAAAAATTTAACGCGAATTTTAACAAAATATTAACGCTTACAATTTCCTGATGCGGTATT
TTCTCCTTACGCATCTGTGCGGTATTTCACACCGCATAGGGTAATAACTGATATAATTAAATTGAAGCTC
TAATTTGTGAGTTTAGTATACATGCATTTACTTATAATACAGTTTTTTAGTTTTGCTGGCCGCATCTTCT
CAAATATGCTTCCCAGCCTGCTTTTCTGTAACGTTCACCCTCTACCTTAGCATCCCTTCCCTTTGCAAAT
AGTCCTCTTCCAACAATAATAATGTCAGATCCTGTAGAGACCACATCATCCACGGTTCTATACTGTTGAC
CCAATGCGTCTCCCTTGTCATCTAAACCCACACCGGGTGTCATAATCAACCAATCGTAACCTTCATCTCT
TCCACCCATGTCTCTTTGAGCAATAAAGCCGATAACAAAATCTTTGTCGCTCTTCGCAATGTCAACAGTA
CCCTTAGTATATTCTCCAGTAGATAGGGAGCCCTTGCATGACAATTCTGCTAACATCAAAAGGCCTCTAG
GTTCCTTTGTTACTTCTTCTGCCGCCTGCTTCAAACCGCTAACAATACCTGGGCCCACCACACCGTGTGC
ATTCGTAATGTCTGCCCATTCTGCTATTCTGTATACACCCGCAGAGTACTGCAATTTGACTGTATTACCA
ATGTCAGCAAATTTTCTGTCTTCGAAGAGTAAAAAATTGTACTTGGCGGATAATGCCTTTAGCGGCTTAA
CTGTGCCCTCCATGGAAAAATCAGTCAAGATATCCACATGTGTTTTTAGTAAACAAATTTTGGGACCTAA
TGCTTCAACTAACTCCAGTAATTCCTTGGTGGTACGAACATCCAATGAAGCACACAAGTTTGTTTGCTTT
TCGTGCATGATATTAAATAGCTTGGCAGCAACAGGACTAGGATGAGTAGCAGCACGTTCCTTATATGTAG
CTTTCGACATGATTTATCTTCGTTTCCTGCAGGTTTTTGTTCTGTGCAGTTGGGTTAAGAATACTGGGCA
ATTTCATGTTTCTTCAACACTACATATGCGTATATATACCAATCTAAGTCTGTGCTCCTTCCTTCGTTCT
TCCTTCTGTTCGGAGATTACCGAATCAAAAAAATTTCAAGGAAACCGAAATCAAAAAAAAGAATAAAAAA
AAAATGATGAATTGAAAAGGTGGTATGGTGCACTCTCAGTACAATCTGCTCTGATGCCGCATAGTTAAGC
CAGCCCCGACACCCGCCAACACCCGCTGACGCGCCCTGACGGGCTTGTCTGCTCCCGGCATCCGCTTACA
GACAAGCTGTGACCGTCTCCGGGAGCTGCATGTGTCAGAGGTTTTCACCGTCATCACCGAAACGCGCGAG
ACGAAAGGGCCTCGTGATACGCCTATTTTTATAGGTTAATGTCATGATAATAATGGTTTCTTAGTATGAT
CCAATATCAAAGGAAATGATAGCATTGAAGGATGAGACTAATCCAATTGAGGAGTGGCAGCATATAGAAC
AGCTAAAGGGTAGTGCTGAAGGAAGCATACGATACCCCGCATGGAATGGGATAATATCACAGGAGGTACT
AGACTACCTTTCATCCTACATAAATAGACGCATATAAGTACGCATTTAAGCATAAACACGCACTATGCCG
TTCTTCTCATGTATATATATATACAGGCAACACGCAGATATAGGTGCGACGTGAACAGTGAGCTGTATGT
GCGCAGCTCGCGTTGCATTTTCGGAAGCGCTCGTTTTCGGAAACGCTTTGAAGTTCCTATTCCGAAGTTC
CTATTCTCTAGAAAGTATAGGAACTTCAGAGCGCTTTTGAAAACCAAAAGCGCTCTGAAGACGCACTTTC
AAAAAACCAAAAACGCACCGGACTGTAACGAGCTACTAAAATATTGCGAATACCGCTTCCACAAACATTG
CTCAAAAGTATCTCTTTGCTATATATCTCTGTGCTATATCCCTATATAACCTACCCATCCACCTTTCGCT
CCTTGAACTTGCATCTAAACTCGACCTCTACATTTTTTATGTTTATCTCTAGTATTACTCTTTAGACAAA
AAAATTGTAGTAAGAACTATTCATAGAGTGAATCGAAAACAATACGAAAATGTAAACATTTCCTATACGT
AGTATATAGAGACAAAATAGAAGAAACCGTTCATAATTTTCTGACCAATGAAGAATCATCAACGCTATCA
CTTTCTGTTCACAAAGTATGCGCAATCCACATCGGTATAGAATATAATCGGGGATGCCTTTATCTTGAAA
AAATGCACCCGCAGCTTCGCTAGTAATCAGTAAACGCGGGAAGTGGAGTCAGGCTTTTTTTATGGAAGAG
AAAATAGACACCAAAGTAGCCTTCTTCTAACCTTAACGGACCTACAGTGCAAAAAGTTATCAAGAGACTG
CATTATAGAGCGCACAAAGGAGAAAAAAAGTAATCTAAGATGCTTTGTTAGAAAAATAGCGCTCTCGGGA
TGCATTTTTGTAGAACAAAAAAGAAGTATAGATTCTTTGTTGGTAAAATAGCGCTCTCGCGTTGCATTTC
TGTTCTGTAAAAATGCAGCTCAGATTCTTTGTTTGAAAAATTAGCGCTCTCGCGTTGCATTTTTGTTTTA
CAAAAATGAAGCACAGATTCTTCGTTGGTAAAATAGCGCTTTCGCGTTGCATTTCTGTTCTGTAAAAATG
CAGCTCAGATTCTTTGTTTGAAAAATTAGCGCTCTCGCGTTGCATTTTTGTTCTACAAAATGAAGCACAG
ATGCTTCGTTCAGGTGGCACTTTTCGGGGAAATGTGCGCGGAACCCCTATTTGTTTATTTTTCTAAATAC
ATTCAAATATGTATCCGCTCATGAGACAATAACCCTGATAAATGCTTCAATAATATTGAAAAAGGAAGAG
TATGAGTATTCAACATTTCCGTGTCGCCCTTATTCCCTTTTTTGCGGCATTTTGCCTTCCTGTTTTTGCT
CACCCAGAAACGCTGGTGAAAGTAAAAGATGCTGAAGATCAGTTGGGTGCACGAGTGGGTTACATCGAAC
TGGATCTCAACAGCGGTAAGATCCTTGAGAGTTTTCGCCCCGAAGAACGTTTTCCAATGATGAGCACTTT
TAAAGTTCTGCTATGTGGCGCGGTATTATCCCGTATTGACGCCGGGCAAGAGCAACTCGGTCGCCGCATA
CACTATTCTCAGAATGACTTGGTTGAGTACTCACCAGTCACAGAAAAGCATCTTACGGATGGCATGACAG
TAAGAGAATTATGCAGTGCTGCCATAACCATGAGTGATAACACTGCGGCCAACTTACTTCTGACAACGAT
CGGAGGACCGAAGGAGCTAACCGCTTTTTTGCACAACATGGGGGATCATGTAACTCGCCTTGATCGTTGG
GAACCGGAGCTGAATGAAGCCATACCAAACGACGAGCGTGACACCACGATGCCTGTAGCAATGGCAACAA
CGTTGCGCAAACTATTAACTGGCGAACTACTTACTCTAGCTTCCCGGCAACAATTAATAGACTGGATGGA
GGCGGATAAAGTTGCAGGACCACTTCTGCGCTCGGCCCTTCCGGCTGGCTGGTTTATTGCTGATAAATCT
GGAGCCGGTGAGCGTGGGTCTCGCGGTATCATTGCAGCACTGGGGCCAGATGGTAAGCCCTCCCGTATCG
TAGTTATCTACACGACGGGGAGTCAGGCAACTATGGATGAACGAAATAGACAGATCGCTGAGATAGGTGC
CTCACTGATTAAGCATTGGTAACTGTCAGACCAAGTTTACTCATATATACTTTAGATTGATTTAAAACTT
CATTTTTAATTTAAAAGGATCTAGGTGAAGATCCTTTTTGATAATCTCATGACCAAAATCCCTTAACGTG
AGTTTTCGTTCCACTGAGCGTCAGACCCCGTAGAAAAGATCAAAGGATCTTC
